Addgene plasmid #204544: pEGFP-C2-MVP delta607-623aa
Purpose: Expresses EGFP-tagged MVP delta607-623aa in mammalian cells
Depositing lab: Masaaki Komatsu. Depositing organization: Juntendo University. Publication: Integrated proteomics identifies p62-dependent selective autophagy of the supramolecular vault complex. Kurusu R, Fujimoto Y, Morishita H, Noshiro D, Takada S, Yamano K, Tanaka H, Arai R, Kageyama S, Funakoshi T, Komatsu-Hirota S, Taka H, Kazuno S, Miura Y, Koike M, Wakai T, Waguri S, Noda NN, Komatsu M. Dev Cell. 2023 May 9:S1534-5807(23)00191-0. doi: 10.1016/j.devcel.2023.04.015. PubMed 37192622.
Backbone
  Vector backbone: pEGFP-C2
  Vector type: Mammalian Expression
Growth in bacteria
  Bacterial resistance: Kanamycin, 50 μg/mL
  Growth temperature: 37°C
  Growth strain: DH5alpha
  Copy number: High Copy
Gene/Insert
  Gene/Insert name: MVP
  Species: H. sapiens (human)
  Mutation: delta607-623aa
  Entrez Gene: MVP (a.k.a. LRP, VAULT1)
  Cloning method: Ligation Independent Cloning
Terms and licenses: Academic/Nonprofit Terms; Industry Terms: Not Available to Industry
How to cite: pEGFP-C2-MVP delta607-623aa was a gift from Masaaki Komatsu (Addgene plasmid # 204544 ; http://n2t.net/addgene:204544 ; RRID:Addgene_204544)
