[The description below was written by a language model from this plasmid's Addgene catalogue record and pLannotate feature annotations shown in this document.]
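Description:
pEGFP-C2-MVP delta607-623aa is a mammalian expression plasmid built on the pEGFP-C2 backbone that produces human major vault protein (MVP, also known as LRP or VAULT1) fused at its N-terminus to EGFP. The sequenced record is 7,341 nt. Transcription is driven by the human cytomegalovirus immediate early enhancer and promoter. The EGFP coding sequence comes first, followed by a short remnant of the multiple cloning site that acts as a linker, then the MVP open reading frame, and the unit is terminated by the SV40 polyadenylation signal. The MVP insert carries an internal deletion of residues 607–623 and was introduced by ligation-independent cloning.

The plasmid is propagated in E. coli at high copy number from a ColE1/pUC-type origin and is selected with kanamycin. The single NeoR/KanR gene (Tn5 aminoglycoside phosphotransferase) sits downstream of both a bacterial bla promoter and the SV40 enhancer/early promoter and ends in the HSV TK polyadenylation signal. It therefore confers kanamycin resistance in bacteria and can support G418 selection in mammalian cells. An f1 origin is also present and can be used for single-stranded DNA production. The short large T antigen, ble and bGH poly(A) fragments in the annotation appear to be partial matches to backbone sequence rather than functional elements.

MVP is the main structural component of vault particles. The associated publication concerns p62-dependent selective autophagy of the vault complex, so this deletion mutant was presumably made to test the contribution of the 607–623 region in that context, with EGFP allowing visualisation or detection in transfected cells. The record does not state the specific function of the deleted segment.
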