Features (pLannotate 1.2.2; 15 found; start..end, strand, type, name):
     61..364     +  enhancer       CMV enhancer: human cytomegalovirus immediate early enhancer
    365..568     +  promoter       CMV promoter: human cytomegalovirus (CMV) immediate early promoter
    613..1329    +  CDS            EGFP: EGFP is a basic (constitutively fluorescent) green fluorescent protein published in 1996, derived from Aequorea victoria. It is reported to be a rapidly-maturing weak dimer with moderate acid sensitivity.
   1335..1368    +  misc_feature   MCS (fragment): multiple cloning site
   1369..3996    +  CDS            MVP: MVP_HUMAN - Also known as LRP. Experimental evidence at protein level: Swiss-Prot protein existence level 1. Required for normal vault structure. Vaults are multi-subunit structures that may act as scaffolds for proteins involved in signal transduction. Vaults may also play a role in nucleo-cytoplasmic transport. Down-regulates IFNG-mediated STAT1 signaling and subsequent activation of JAK. Down-regulates SRC activity and signaling through MAP kinases. From Homo sapiens (Human).
   4022..4106    +  CDS            large T antigen (fragment): large T antigen from SV40 (simian virus 40)
   4129..4250    +  polyA_signal   SV40 poly(A) signal: SV40 polyadenylation signal
   4284..4712    -  rep_origin     f1 ori (sequence partly withheld): f1 bacteriophage origin of replication; arrow indicates direction of (+) strand synthesis
   4739..4843    +  promoter       AmpR promoter: bla
   4845..5202    +  promoter       SV40 promoter: SV40 enhancer and early promoter
   5237..6031    +  CDS            NeoR/KanR: aminoglycoside phosphotransferase from Tn5; aph(3')-II (or nptII); confers resistance to neomycin, kanamycin, and G418 (Geneticin®)
   6052..6204    +  CDS            ble (fragment): BLE_KLEPN - Experimental evidence at protein level: Swiss-Prot protein existence level 1. Binding protein with a strong affinity to the bleomycin family of antibiotics. Binds to CL990; an antimitotic-antibiotic compound. From Klebsiella pneumoniae.
   6263..6310    +  polyA_signal   HSV TK poly(A) signal: herpes simplex virus thymidine kinase polyadenylation signal (Cole and Stacy, 1985)
   6401..6417    -  polyA_signal   bGH poly(A) signal (fragment): bovine growth hormone polyadenylation signal
   6639..7227    +  rep_origin     ori: high-copy-number ColE1/pMB1/pBR322/pUC origin of replication
>Addgene plasmid #204544 | pEGFP-C2-MVP delta607-623aa | addgene full sequence | sequence record 403658 | Addgene NGS Result
TAGTTATTAATAGTAATCAATTACGGGGTCATTAGTTCATAGCCCATATATGGAGTTCCGCGTTACATAA
CTTACGGTAAATGGCCCGCCTGGCTGACCGCCCAACGACCCCCGCCCATTGACGTCAATAATGACGTATG
TTCCCATAGTAACGCCAATAGGGACTTTCCATTGACGTCAATGGGTGGAGTATTTACGGTAAACTGCCCA
CTTGGCAGTACATCAAGTGTATCATATGCCAAGTACGCCCCCTATTGACGTCAATGACGGTAAATGGCCC
GCCTGGCATTATGCCCAGTACATGACCTTATGGGACTTTCCTACTTGGCAGTACATCTACGTATTAGTCA
TCGCTATTACCATGGTGATGCGGTTTTGGCAGTACATCAATGGGCGTGGATAGCGGTTTGACTCACGGGG
ATTTCCAAGTCTCCACCCCATTGACGTCAATGGGAGTTTGTTTTGGCACCAAAATCAACGGGACTTTCCA
AAATGTCGTAACAACTCCGCCCCATTGACGCAAATGGGCGGTAGGCGTGTACGGTGGGAGGTCTATATAA
GCAGAGCTGGTTTAGTGAACCGTCAGATCCGCTAGCGCTACCGGTCGCCACCATGGTGAGCAAGGGCGAG
GAGCTGTTCACCGGGGTGGTGCCCATCCTGGTCGAGCTGGACGGCGACGTAAACGGCCACAAGTTCAGCG
TGTCCGGCGAGGGCGAGGGCGATGCCACCTACGGCAAGCTGACCCTGAAGTTCATCTGCACCACCGGCAA
GCTGCCCGTGCCCTGGCCCACCCTCGTGACCACCCTGACCTACGGCGTGCAGTGCTTCAGCCGCTACCCC
GACCACATGAAGCAGCACGACTTCTTCAAGTCCGCCATGCCCGAAGGCTACGTCCAGGAGCGCACCATCT
TCTTCAAGGACGACGGCAACTACAAGACCCGCGCCGAGGTGAAGTTCGAGGGCGACACCCTGGTGAACCG
CATCGAGCTGAAGGGCATCGACTTCAAGGAGGACGGCAACATCCTGGGGCACAAGCTGGAGTACAACTAC
AACAGCCACAACGTCTATATCATGGCCGACAAGCAGAAGAACGGCATCAAGGTGAACTTCAAGATCCGCC
ACAACATCGAGGACGGCAGCGTGCAGCTCGCCGACCACTACCAGCAGAACACCCCCATCGGCGACGGCCC
CGTGCTGCTGCCCGACAACCACTACCTGAGCACCCAGTCCGCCCTGAGCAAAGACCCCAACGAGAAGCGC
GATCACATGGTCCTGCTGGAGTTCGTGACCGCCGCCGGGATCACTCTCGGCATGGACGAGCTGTACAAGT
CCGGCCGGACTCAGATCTCGAGCTCAAGCTTCGAATTCATGGCAACTGAAGAGTTCATCATCCGCATCCC
CCCATACCACTATATCCATGTGCTGGACCAGAACAGCAACGTGTCCCGTGTGGAGGTCGGGCCAAAGACC
TACATCCGGCAGGACAATGAGAGGGTACTGTTTGCCCCCATGCGCATGGTGACCGTCCCCCCACGTCACT
ACTGCACAGTGGCCAACCCTGTGTCTCGGGATGCCCAGGGCTTGGTGCTGTTTGATGTCACAGGGCAAGT
TCGGCTTCGCCACGCTGACCTCGAGATCCGGCTGGCCCAGGACCCCTTCCCCCTGTACCCAGGGGAGGTG
CTGGAAAAGGACATCACACCCCTGCAGGTGGTTCTGCCCAACACTGCCCTCCATCTAAAGGCGCTGCTTG
ATTTTGAGGATAAAGATGGAGACAAGGTGGTGGCAGGAGATGAGTGGCTTTTCGAGGGACCTGGCACGTA
CATCCCCCGGAAGGAAGTGGAGGTCGTGGAGATCATTCAGGCCACCATCATCAGGCAGAACCAGGCTCTG
CGGCTCAGGGCCCGCAAGGAGTGCTGGGACCGGGACGGCAAGGAGAGGGTGACAGGGGAAGAATGGCTGG
TCACCACAGTAGGGGCGTACCTCCCAGCGGTGTTTGAGGAGGTTCTGGATTTGGTGGACGCCGTCATCCT
TACGGAAAAGACAGCCCTGCACCTCCGGGCTCGGCGGAACTTCCGGGACTTCAGGGGAGTGTCCCGCCGC
ACTGGGGAGGAGTGGCTGGTAACAGTGCAGGACACAGAGGCCCACGTGCCAGATGTCCACGAGGAGGTGC
TGGGGGTTGTGCCCATCACCACCCTGGGCCCCCACAACTACTGCGTGATTCTCGACCCTGTCGGACCGGA
TGGCAAGAATCAGCTGGGGCAGAAGCGCGTGGTCAAGGGAGAGAAGTCTTTTTTCCTCCAGCCAGGAGAG
CAGCTGGAACAAGGCATCCAGGATGTGTATGTGCTGTCGGAGCAGCAGGGGCTGCTGCTGAGGGCCCTGC
AGCCCCTGGAGGAGGGGGAGGATGAGGAGAAGGTCTCACACCAGGCTGGGGACCACTGGCTCATCCGCGG
ACCCCTGGAGTATGTGCCATCTGCCAAAGTGGAGGTGGTGGAGGAGCGCCAGGCCATCCCTCTAGACGAG
AACGAGGGCATCTATGTGCAGGATGTCAAGACCGGAAAGGTGCGCGCTGTGATTGGAAGCACCTACATGC
TGACCCAGGACGAAGTCCTGTGGGAGAAAGAGCTGCCTCCCGGGGTGGAGGAGCTGCTGAACAAGGGGCA
GGACCCTCTGGCAGACAGGGGTGAGAAGGACACAGCTAAGAGCCTCCAGCCCTTGGCGCCCCGGAACAAG
ACCCGTGTGGTCAGCTACCGCGTGCCCCACAACGCTGCGGTGCAGGTGTACGACTACCGAGAGAAGCGAG
CCCGCGTGGTCTTCGGGCCTGAGCTGGTGTCGCTGGGTCCTGAGGAGCAGTTCACAGTGTTGTCCCTCTC
AGCTGGGCGGCCCAAGCGTCCCCATGCCCGCCGTGCGCTCTGCCTGCTGCTGGGGCCTGACTTCTTCACA
GACGTCATCACCATCGAAACGGCGGATCATGCCAGGCTGCAACTGCAGCTGGCCTACAACTGGCACTTTG
AGGTGAATGACCGGAAGGACCCCCAAGAGACGGCCAAGCTCTTTTCAGTGCCAGACTTTGTAGGTGATGC
CTGCAAAGCCATCGCATCCCGGGTGCGGGGGGCCGTGGCCTCTGTCACTTTCGATGACTTCCATAAGAAC
TCAGCCCGCATCATTCGCACTGCTGTCTTTGGCTTTGACCAGGCTGTCTTCCCCCAAAACGGGCTGGTGG
TCAGCAGTGTGGACGTGCAGTCAGTGGAGCCTGTGGATCAGAGGACCCGGGACGCCCTGCAACGCAGCGT
CCAGCTGGCCATCGAGATCACCACCAACTCCCAGGAAGCGGCGGCCAAGCATGAGGCTCAGAGACTGGAG
CAGGAAGCCCGCGGCCGGCTTGAGCGGCAGAAGATCCTGGACCAGTCAGAAGCCGAGAAAGCTCGCAAGG
AACTTTTGGAGCTGGAGGCTCTGAGCATGGCCGTGGAGAGCACCGGGACTGCCAAGGCGGAGGCCGAGTC
CCGTGCGGAGGCAGCCCGGATTGAGGGAGAAGGGTCCGTGCTGCAGGCCAAGCTAAAAGCACAGGCCTTG
GCCATTGAAACGGAGGCTGAGCTCCAGAGGGTCCAGAAGGTCCGAGAGCTGGAACTGGTCTATGCCCGGG
CCCAGCTGGAGCTGGAGGTGAGCAAGGCTCAGCAGCTGGCTGAGGTGGAGGTGAAGAAGTTCAAGCAGAT
GACAGAGGCCATAGGCCCCAGCACCATCAGGGACCTTGCTGTGGCTGGGCCTGAGATGCAGGTAAAACTG
CTCCAGTCCCTGGGCCTGAAATCAACCCTCATCACCGATGGCTCCACTCCCATCAACCTCTTCAACACAG
CCTTTGGGCTGCTGGGGATGGGGCCCGAGGGTCAGCCCCTGGGCAGAAGGGTGGCCAGTGGGCCCAGCCC
TGGGGAGGGGATATCCCCCCAGTCTGCTCAGGCCCCTCAAGCTCCTGGAGACAACCACGTGGTGCCTGTA
CTGCGCTAAAGATCCACCGGATCTAGATAACTGATCATAATCAGCCATACCACATTTGTAGAGGTTTTAC
TTGCTTTAAAAAACCTCCCACACCTCCCCCTGAACCTGAAACATAAAATGAATGCAATTGTTGTTGTTAA
CTTGTTTATTGCAGCTTATAATGGTTACAAATAAAGCAATAGCATCACAAATTTCACAAATAAAGCATTT
TTTTCACTGCATTCTAGTTGTGGTTTGTCCAAACTCATCAATGTATCTTAACGCGTAAATTGTAAGCGTT
AATATTTTGTTAAAATTCGCGTTAAATTTTTGTTAAATCAGCTCATTTTTTAACCAATAGGCCGAAATCG
GCAAAATCCCTTATAAATCAAAAGAATAGACCGAGATAGGGT
[37 nt withheld, positions 4383-4419]
AAAGAACGTGGACTCCAACGTCAAAGG
[49 nt withheld, positions 4447-4495]
T
[91 nt withheld, positions 4497-4587]
G
[124 nt withheld, positions 4589-4712]
CAGGTGGCACTTTTCGGGGAAATGTGCGCGGAACCCCTATTTGTTTATTTTTCTAAATACATTCAAATAT
GTATCCGCTCATGAGACAATAACCCTGATAAATGCTTCAATAATATTGAAAAAGGAAGAGTCCTGAGGCG
GAAAGAACCAGCTGTGGAATGTGTGTCAGTTAGGGTGTGGAAAGTCCCCAGGCTCCCCAGCAGGCAGAAG
TATGCAAAGCATGCATCTCAATTAGTCAGCAACCAGGTGTGGAAAGTCCCCAGGCTCCCCAGCAGGCAGA
AGTATGCAAAGCATGCATCTCAATTAGTCAGCAACCATAGTCCCGCCCCTAACTCCGCCCATCCCGCCCC
TAACTCCGCCCAGTTCCGCCCATTCTCCGCCCCATGGCTGACTAATTTTTTTTATTTATGCAGAGGCCGA
GGCCGCCTCGGCCTCTGAGCTATTCCAGAAGTAGTGAGGAGGCTTTTTTGGAGGCCTAGGCTTTTGCAAA
GATCGATCAAGAGACAGGATGAGGATCGTTTCGCATGATTGAACAAGATGGATTGCACGCAGGTTCTCCG
GCCGCTTGGGTGGAGAGGCTATTCGGCTATGACTGGGCACAACAGACAATCGGCTGCTCTGATGCCGCCG
TGTTCCGGCTGTCAGCGCAGGGGCGCCCGGTTCTTTTTGTCAAGACCGACCTGTCCGGTGCCCTGAATGA
ACTGCAAGACGAGGCAGCGCGGCTATCGTGGCTGGCCACGACGGGCGTTCCTTGCGCAGCTGTGCTCGAC
GTTGTCACTGAAGCGGGAAGGGACTGGCTGCTATTGGGCGAAGTGCCGGGGCAGGATCTCCTGTCATCTC
ACCTTGCTCCTGCCGAGAAAGTATCCATCATGGCTGATGCAATGCGGCGGCTGCATACGCTTGATCCGGC
TACCTGCCCATTCGACCACCAAGCGAAACATCGCATCGAGCGAGCACGTACTCGGATGGAAGCCGGTCTT
GTCGATCAGGATGATCTGGACGAAGAGCATCAGGGGCTCGCGCCAGCCGAACTGTTCGCCAGGCTCAAGG
CGAGCATGCCCGACGGCGAGGATCTCGTCGTGACCCATGGCGATGCCTGCTTGCCGAATATCATGGTGGA
AAATGGCCGCTTTTCTGGATTCATCGACTGTGGCCGGCTGGGTGTGGCGGACCGCTATCAGGACATAGCG
TTGGCTACCCGTGATATTGCTGAAGAGCTTGGCGGCGAATGGGCTGACCGCTTCCTCGTGCTTTACGGTA
TCGCCGCTCCCGATTCGCAGCGCATCGCCTTCTATCGCCTTCTTGACGAGTTCTTCTGAGCGGGACTCTG
GGGTTCGAAATGACCGACCAAGCGACGCCCAACCTGCCATCACGAGATTTCGATTCCACCGCCGCCTTCT
ATGAAAGGTTGGGCTTCGGAATCGTTTTCCGGGACGCCGGCTGGATGATCCTCCAGCGCGGGGATCTCAT
GCTGGAGTTCTTCGCCCACCCTAGGGGGAGGCTAACTGAAACACGGAAGGAGACAATACCGGAAGGAACC
CGCGCTATGACGGCAATAAAAAGACAGAATAAAACGCACGGTGTTGGGTCGTTTGTTCATAAACGCGGGG
TTCGGTCCCAGGGCTGGCACTCTGTCGATACCCCACCGAGACCCCATTGGGGCCAATACGCCCGCGTTTC
TTCCTTTTCCCCACCCCACCCCCCAAGTTCGGGTGAAGGCCCAGGGCTCGCAGCCAACGTCGGGGCGGCA
GGCCCTGCCATAGCCTCAGGTTACTCATATATACTTTAGATTGATTTAAAACTTCATTTTTAATTTAAAA
GGATCTAGGTGAAGATCCTTTTTGATAATCTCATGACCAAAATCCCTTAACGTGAGTTTTCGTTCCACTG
AGCGTCAGACCCCGTAGAAAAGATCAAAGGATCTTCTTGAGATCCTTTTTTTCTGCGCGTAATCTGCTGC
TTGCAAACAAAAAAACCACCGCTACCAGCGGTGGTTTGTTTGCCGGATCAAGAGCTACCAACTCTTTTTC
CGAAGGTAACTGGCTTCAGCAGAGCGCAGATACCAAATACTGTTCTTCTAGTGTAGCCGTAGTTAGGCCA
CCACTTCAAGAACTCTGTAGCACCGCCTACATACCTCGCTCTGCTAATCCTGTTACCAGTGGCTGCTGCC
AGTGGCGATAAGTCGTGTCTTACCGGGTTGGACTCAAGACGATAGTTACCGGATAAGGCGCAGCGGTCGG
GCTGAACGGGGGGTTCGTGCACACAGCCCAGCTTGGAGCGAACGACCTACACCGAACTGAGATACCTACA
GCGTGAGCTATGAGAAAGCGCCACGCTTCCCGAAGGGAGAAAGGCGGACAGGTATCCGGTAAGCGGCAGG
GTCGGAACAGGAGAGCGCACGAGGGAGCTTCCAGGGGGAAACGCCTGGTATCTTTATAGTCCTGTCGGGT
TTCGCCACCTCTGACTTGAGCGTCGATTTTTGTGATGCTCGTCAGGGGGGCGGAGCCTATGGAAAAACGC
CAGCAACGCGGCCTTTTTACGGTTCCTGGCCTTTTGCTGGCCTTTTGCTCACATGTTCTTTCCTGCGTTA
TCCCCTGATTCTGTGGATAACCGTATTACCGCCATGCAT
